Addgene plasmid #14180: pAG426GPD-ccdB-ECFP
Purpose: (Empty Backbone)
Depositing lab: Susan Lindquist. Depositing organization: Whitehead Institute for Biomedical Research. Publication: A suite of Gateway cloning vectors for high-throughput genetic analysis in Saccharomyces cerevisiae. Alberti S, Gitler AD, Lindquist S. Yeast. 2007 Oct . 24(10):913-9. 10.1002/yea.1502 PubMed 17583893.
Backbone
  Vector backbone: pRS426
  Vector type: Yeast Expression ; Gateway Destination
  Selectable markers: URA3
Growth in bacteria
  Bacterial resistance: Chloramphenicol and Ampicillin, 25 & 100 μg/mL
  Growth temperature: 37°C
  Growth strain: ccdB Survival
  Growth instructions: DB3.1, ccdB Survival
  Copy number: Unknown
Gene/Insert
  Gene/Insert name: None
  Tag / fusion protein: ECFP (C terminal on backbone)
  Cloning method: Gateway Cloning
  Sequencing primers: 5′ GPDPro_F
Terms and licenses: Academic/Nonprofit Terms; Industry Terms: Not Available to Industry
Depositor comments: Type of plasmid: 2-micron. This plasmid contains the Gateway technology from Invitrogen; Invitrogen requires purchasing of Gateway Clonase for carrying out the Gateway recombinational cloning reaction http://www.invitrogen.com Please note that the full plasmid sequence is provided as a reference only, and may not match the exact sequence of the plasmid.
How to cite: pAG426GPD-ccdB-ECFP was a gift from Susan Lindquist (Addgene plasmid # 14180 ; http://n2t.net/addgene:14180 ; RRID:Addgene_14180)
