[The description below was written by a language model from this plasmid's Addgene catalogue record and pLannotate feature annotations shown in this document.]
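Description:
pAG426GPD-ccdB-ECFP is an empty Gateway destination vector for protein expression in Saccharomyces cerevisiae, built on the pRS426 backbone and belonging to a suite of yeast Gateway vectors designed for high-throughput genetic analysis. It is an E. coli–yeast shuttle plasmid of about 9 kb. In yeast it replicates episomally through the 2μ origin, which generally gives high copy number, and is selected by uracil prototrophy through URA3, a marker that can also be counterselected with 5-FOA. In bacteria it relies on a ColE1/pUC-type origin with ampicillin resistance. An f1 origin, flanking T3 and T7 promoters, and lac/lacZα remnants are carried over from the pBluescript-derived parent.

The expression unit is driven by the strong constitutive GPD (TDH3, annotated as GAP) promoter and closed by the CYC1 terminator. Between them lies the Gateway cassette: attR1 and attR2 sites flanking a chloramphenicol resistance gene and the ccdB toxin gene. Because CcdB poisons gyrase in ordinary E. coli, the unrecombined vector must be maintained in a ccdB-tolerant strain, with chloramphenicol helping to retain the cassette. In an LR reaction, an open reading frame from an entry clone replaces the CmR–ccdB segment, and loss of ccdB provides negative selection against unreacted vector in standard strains. ECFP sits immediately downstream of attR2, so an inserted gene lacking a stop codon and in the correct frame is expressed as a C-terminal cyan fluorescent fusion. This makes the vector suited to constitutive expression and to localization or imaging studies in yeast. The record carries no insert, and the depositor notes that the full sequence is a reference that may not exactly match the physical plasmid.
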