Features (pLannotate 1.2.2; 29 found; start..end, strand, type, name):
     69..1411    +  rep_origin     2μ ori: yeast 2μ plasmid origin of replication
   1438..1542    +  promoter       AmpR promoter: bla
   1543..2403    +  CDS            AmpR: β-lactamase; bla; confers resistance to ampicillin, carbenicillin, and related antibiotics
   2574..3162    +  rep_origin     ori: high-copy-number ColE1/pMB1/pBR322/pUC origin of replication
   3345..3437    +  CDS            lacI (fragment): lac repressor; lacI; The lac repressor binds to the lac operator to inhibit transcription in E. coli. This inhibition can be relieved by adding lactose or isopropyl-β-D-thiogalactopyranoside (IPTG).
   3450..3471    +  protein_bind   CAP binding site: CAP binding activates transcription in the presence of cAMP. E. coli catabolite activator protein
   3486..3516    +  promoter       lac promoter: promoter for the E. coli lac operon
   3524..3540    +  protein_bind   lac operator: The lac repressor binds to the lac operator to inhibit transcription in E. coli. This inhibition can be relieved by adding lactose or isopropyl-β-D-thiogalactopyranoside (IPTG). lac repressor encoded by lacI
   3585..3603    +  promoter       T3 promoter: promoter for bacteriophage T3 RNA polymerase
   3632..4276    +  promoter       GAP promoter: S. cerevisiae TDH3; promoter for glyceraldehyde-3-phosphate dehydrogenase
   4282..4302    +  misc_feature   MCS (fragment): pBluescript multiple cloning site
   4306..4430    +  protein_bind   attR1: mutant version of attR; recombination site for the Gateway® LR reaction LR Clonase™
   4455..4485    +  promoter       lac UV5 promoter: E. coli lac promoter with an "up" mutation
   4509..4538    +  promoter       cat promoter (fragment): promoter of the E. coli cat gene encoding chloramphenicol acetyltransferase
   4539..5198    +  CDS            CmR: chloramphenicol acetyltransferase; cat; confers resistance to chloramphenicol
   5380..5538    +  CDS            ccdA (fragment): CCDA_ECO57 - Also known as H, letA. Experimental evidence at protein level: Swiss-Prot protein existence level 1. Antitoxin component of a type II toxin-antitoxin (TA) system which inhibits the post-segregational killing (PSK) of plasmid-free cells, also referred to as a plasmid addiction system. Binds to and blocks the activity of CcdB; will also remove bound CcdB protein from the CcdB-GyrA complex by forming a CcdA-CcdB complex, a process termed rejuvenation. Functions as a transcriptional corepressor for the ccdAB operon, repression also requires CcdB (By similarity). From Escherichia coli
   5543..5845    +  CDS            ccdB: CCDB_ECOLI - Also known as G, letB, letD. Experimental evidence at protein level: Swiss-Prot protein existence level 1. Toxic component of a type II toxin-antitoxin (TA) system, functioning in plasmid maintainence. Responsible for the post- segregational killing (PSK) of plasmid-free cells, also referred to as a plasmid addiction system. Half-life of over 2 hours. Cell killing by CcdB is accompanied by filamentation, defects in chromosome and plasmid segregation, defects in cell division, formation of anucleate cells, decreased DNA synthesis and plasmid loss. Interferes with the activity of DN
   5889..6013    -  protein_bind   attR2: mutant version of attR; recombination site for the Gateway® LR reaction LR Clonase™
   6017..6044    +  misc_feature   MCS (fragment): pBluescript multiple cloning site
   6045..6761    +  CDS            ECFP: ECFP is a basic (constitutively fluorescent) cyan fluorescent protein published in 1996, derived from Aequorea victoria. It has low acid sensitivity.
   6780..7027    +  terminator     CYC1 terminator: S. cerevisiae CYC1; transcription terminator for CYC1
   7046..7064    -  promoter       T7 promoter: promoter for bacteriophage T7 RNA polymerase
   7072..7227    +  CDS            lacZα (fragment): LacZα fragment of β-galactosidase; lacZ fragment
   7235..7690    +  rep_origin     f1 ori (sequence partly withheld): f1 bacteriophage origin of replication; arrow indicates direction of (+) strand synthesis
   7691..7742    -  misc_feature   bom (fragment): basis of mobility region from pBR322
   7821..8624    -  CDS            URA3: orotidine-5'-phosphate decarboxylase, required for uracil biosynthesis; S. cerevisiae URA3; yeast auxotrophic marker, counterselectable with 5-fluoroorotic acid (5-FOA)
   8625..8840    -  promoter       URA3 promoter: S. cerevisiae URA3
   8855..8904    -  misc_feature   bom (fragment): basis of mobility region from pBR322
   9006..1       -  CDS            rop (fragment) (across the origin): Rop protein, which maintains plasmids at low copy number; rop
>Addgene plasmid #14180 | pAG426GPD-ccdB-ECFP | depositor full sequence | sequence record 7843 | Author sequence
GACGAAAGGGCCTCGTGATACGCCTATTTTTATAGGTTAATGTCATGATAATAATGGTTTCTTAGTATGA
TCCAATATCAAAGGAAATGATAGCATTGAAGGATGAGACTAATCCAATTGAGGAGTGGCAGCATATAGAA
CAGCTAAAGGGTAGTGCTGAAGGAAGCATACGATACCCCGCATGGAATGGGATAATATCACAGGAGGTAC
TAGACTACCTTTCATCCTACATAAATAGACGCATATAAGTACGCATTTAAGCATAAACACGCACTATGCC
GTTCTTCTCATGTATATATATATACAGGCAACACGCAGATATAGGTGCGACGTGAACAGTGAGCTGTATG
TGCGCAGCTCGCGTTGCATTTTCGGAAGCGCTCGTTTTCGGAAACGCTTTGAAGTTCCTATTCCGAAGTT
CCTATTCTCTAGAAAGTATAGGAACTTCAGAGCGCTTTTGAAAACCAAAAGCGCTCTGAAGACGCACTTT
CAAAAAACCAAAAACGCACCGGACTGTAACGAGCTACTAAAATATTGCGAATACCGCTTCCACAAACATT
GCTCAAAAGTATCTCTTTGCTATATATCTCTGTGCTATATCCCTATATAACCTACCCATCCACCTTTCGC
TCCTTGAACTTGCATCTAAACTCGACCTCTACATTTTTTATGTTTATCTCTAGTATTACTCTTTAGACAA
AAAAATTGTAGTAAGAACTATTCATAGAGTGAATCGAAAACAATACGAAAATGTAAACATTTCCTATACG
TAGTATATAGAGACAAAATAGAAGAAACCGTTCATAATTTTCTGACCAATGAAGAATCATCAACGCTATC
ACTTTCTGTTCACAAAGTATGCGCAATCCACATCGGTATAGAATATAATCGGGGATGCCTTTATCTTGAA
AAAATGCACCCGCAGCTTCGCTAGTAATCAGTAAACGCGGGAAGTGGAGTCAGGCTTTTTTTATGGAAGA
GAAAATAGACACCAAAGTAGCCTTCTTCTAACCTTAACGGACCTACAGTGCAAAAAGTTATCAAGAGACT
GCATTATAGAGCGCACAAAGGAGAAAAAAAGTAATCTAAGATGCTTTGTTAGAAAAATAGCGCTCTCGGG
ATGCATTTTTGTAGAACAAAAAAGAAGTATAGATTCTTTGTTGGTAAAATAGCGCTCTCGCGTTGCATTT
CTGTTCTGTAAAAATGCAGCTCAGATTCTTTGTTTGAAAAATTAGCGCTCTCGCGTTGCATTTTTGTTTT
ACAAAAATGAAGCACAGATTCTTCGTTGGTAAAATAGCGCTTTCGCGTTGCATTTCTGTTCTGTAAAAAT
GCAGCTCAGATTCTTTGTTTGAAAAATTAGCGCTCTCGCGTTGCATTTTTGTTCTACAAAATGAAGCACA
GATGCTTCGTTCAGGTGGCACTTTTCGGGGAAATGTGCGCGGAACCCCTATTTGTTTATTTTTCTAAATA
CATTCAAATATGTATCCGCTCATGAGACAATAACCCTGATAAATGCTTCAATAATATTGAAAAAGGAAGA
GTATGAGTATTCAACATTTCCGTGTCGCCCTTATTCCCTTTTTTGCGGCATTTTGCCTTCCTGTTTTTGC
TCACCCAGAAACGCTGGTGAAAGTAAAAGATGCTGAAGATCAGTTGGGTGCACGAGTGGGTTACATCGAA
CTGGATCTCAACAGCGGTAAGATCCTTGAGAGTTTTCGCCCCGAAGAACGTTTTCCAATGATGAGCACTT
TTAAAGTTCTGCTATGTGGCGCGGTATTATCCCGTATTGACGCCGGGCAAGAGCAACTCGGTCGCCGCAT
ACACTATTCTCAGAATGACTTGGTTGAGTACTCACCAGTCACAGAAAAGCATCTTACGGATGGCATGACA
GTAAGAGAATTATGCAGTGCTGCCATAACCATGAGTGATAACACTGCGGCCAACTTACTTCTGACAACGA
TCGGAGGACCGAAGGAGCTAACCGCTTTTTTGCACAACATGGGGGATCATGTAACTCGCCTTGATCGTTG
GGAACCGGAGCTGAATGAAGCCATACCAAACGACGAGCGTGACACCACGATGCCTGTAGCAATGGCAACA
ACGTTGCGCAAACTATTAACTGGCGAACTACTTACTCTAGCTTCCCGGCAACAATTAATAGACTGGATGG
AGGCGGATAAAGTTGCAGGACCACTTCTGCGCTCGGCCCTTCCGGCTGGCTGGTTTATTGCTGATAAATC
TGGAGCCGGTGAGCGTGGGTCTCGCGGTATCATTGCAGCACTGGGGCCAGATGGTAAGCCCTCCCGTATC
GTAGTTATCTACACGACGGGGAGTCAGGCAACTATGGATGAACGAAATAGACAGATCGCTGAGATAGGTG
CCTCACTGATTAAGCATTGGTAACTGTCAGACCAAGTTTACTCATATATACTTTAGATTGATTTAAAACT
TCATTTTTAATTTAAAAGGATCTAGGTGAAGATCCTTTTTGATAATCTCATGACCAAAATCCCTTAACGT
GAGTTTTCGTTCCACTGAGCGTCAGACCCCGTAGAAAAGATCAAAGGATCTTCTTGAGATCCTTTTTTTC
TGCGCGTAATCTGCTGCTTGCAAACAAAAAAACCACCGCTACCAGCGGTGGTTTGTTTGCCGGATCAAGA
GCTACCAACTCTTTTTCCGAAGGTAACTGGCTTCAGCAGAGCGCAGATACCAAATACTGTCCTTCTAGTG
TAGCCGTAGTTAGGCCACCACTTCAAGAACTCTGTAGCACCGCCTACATACCTCGCTCTGCTAATCCTGT
TACCAGTGGCTGCTGCCAGTGGCGATAAGTCGTGTCTTACCGGGTTGGACTCAAGACGATAGTTACCGGA
TAAGGCGCAGCGGTCGGGCTGAACGGGGGGTTCGTGCACACAGCCCAGCTTGGAGCGAACGACCTACACC
GAACTGAGATACCTACAGCGTGAGCTATGAGAAAGCGCCACGCTTCCCGAAGGGAGAAAGGCGGACAGGT
ATCCGGTAAGCGGCAGGGTCGGAACAGGAGAGCGCACGAGGGAGCTTCCAGGGGGAAACGCCTGGTATCT
TTATAGTCCTGTCGGGTTTCGCCACCTCTGACTTGAGCGTCGATTTTTGTGATGCTCGTCAGGGGGGCGG
AGCCTATGGAAAAACGCCAGCAACGCGGCCTTTTTACGGTTCCTGGCCTTTTGCTGGCCTTTTGCTCACA
TGTTCTTTCCTGCGTTATCCCCTGATTCTGTGGATAACCGTATTACCGCCTTTGAGTGAGCTGATACCGC
TCGCCGCAGCCGAACGACCGAGCGCAGCGAGTCAGTGAGCGAGGAAGCGGAAGAGCGCCCAATACGCAAA
CCGCCTCTCCCCGCGCGTTGGCCGATTCATTAATGCAGCTGGCACGACAGGTTTCCCGACTGGAAAGCGG
GCAGTGAGCGCAACGCAATTAATGTGAGTTACCTCACTCATTAGGCACCCCAGGCTTTACACTTTATGCT
TCCGGCTCCTATGTTGTGTGGAATTGTGAGCGGATAACAATTTCACACAGGAAACAGCTATGACCATGAT
TACGCCAAGCGCGCAATTAACCCTCACTAAAGGGAACAAAAGCTGGAGCTCTTCGAGTTTATCATTATCA
ATACTCGCCATTTCAAAGAATACGTAAATAATTAATAGTAGTGATTTTCCTAACTTTATTTAGTCAAAAA
ATTAGCCTTTTAATTCTGCTGTAACCCGTACATGCCCAAAATAGGGGGCGGGTTACACAGAATATATAAC
ACCGAAGGTGCCTGGGTGAACAGGTTTATTCCTGGCATCCACTAAATATAATGGAGCCCGCTTTTTAAGC
TGGCATCCAGAAAAAAAAAGAATCCCAGCACCAAAATATTGTTTTCTTCACCAACCATCAGTTCATAGGT
CCATTCTCTTAGCGCAACTACAGAGAACAGGGGCACAAACAGGCAAAAAACGGGCACAACCTCAATGGAG
TGATGCAACCTGCCTGGAGTAAATGATGACACAAGGCAATTGACCCACGCATGTATCTATCTCATTTTCT
TACACCTTCTATTACCTTCTGCTCTCTCTGATTTGGAAAAAGCTGAAAAAAAAGGTTGAAACCAGTTCCC
TGAAATTATTCCCCTACTTGACTAATAAGTATATAAAGACGGTAGGTATTGATTGTAATTCTGTAAATCT
ATTTCTTAAACTTCTTAAATTCTACTTTTATAGTTAGTCTTTTTTTTAGTTTTAAAACACCAGAACTTAG
TTTCGACGGATTCTAGAACTAGTGGATCCCCCATCACAAGTTTGTACAAAAAAGCTGAACGAGAAACGTA
AAATGATATAAATATCAATATATTAAATTAGATTTTGCATAAAAAACAGACTACATAATACTGTAAAACA
CAACATATCCAGTCACTATGGCGGCCGCATTAGGCACCCCAGGCTTTACACTTTATGCTTCCGGCTCGTA
TAATGTGTGGATTTTGAGTTAGGATCCGTCGAGATTTTCAGGAGCTAAGGAAGCTAAAATGGAGAAAAAA
ATCACTGGATATACCACCGTTGATATATCCCAATGGCATCGTAAAGAACATTTTGAGGCATTTCAGTCAG
TTGCTCAATGTACCTATAACCAGACCGTTCAGCTGGATATTACGGCCTTTTTAAAGACCGTAAAGAAAAA
TAAGCACAAGTTTTATCCGGCCTTTATTCACATTCTTGCCCGCCTGATGAATGCTCATCCGGAATTCCGT
ATGGCAATGAAAGACGGTGAGCTGGTGATATGGGATAGTGTTCACCCTTGTTACACCGTTTTCCATGAGC
AAACTGAAACGTTTTCATCGCTCTGGAGTGAATACCACGACGATTTCCGGCAGTTTCTACACATATATTC
GCAAGATGTGGCGTGTTACGGTGAAAACCTGGCCTATTTCCCTAAAGGGTTTATTGAGAATATGTTTTTC
GTCTCAGCCAATCCCTGGGTGAGTTTCACCAGTTTTGATTTAAACGTGGCCAATATGGACAACTTCTTCG
CCCCCGTTTTCACCATGGGCAAATATTATACGCAAGGCGACAAGGTGCTGATGCCGCTGGCGATTCAGGT
TCATCATGCCGTCTGTGATGGCTTCCATGTCGGCAGAATGCTTAATGAATTACAACAGTACTGCGATGAG
TGGCAGGGCGGGGCGTAAACGCCGCGTGGATCCGGCTTACTAAAAGCCAGATAACAGTATGCGTATTTGC
GCGCTGATTTTTGCGGTATAAGAATATATACTGATATGTATACCCGAAGTATGTCAAAAAGAGGTATGCT
ATGAAGCAGCGTATTACAGTGACAGTTGACAGCGACAGCTATCAGTTGCTCAAGGCATATATGATGTCAA
TATCTCCGGTCTGGTAAGCACAACCATGCAGAATGAAGCCCGTCGTCTGCGTGCCGAACGCTGGAAAGCG
GAAAATCAGGAAGGGATGGCTGAGGTCGCCCGGTTTATTGAAATGAACGGCTCTTTTGCTGACGAGAACA
GGGGCTGGTGAAATGCAGTTTAAGGTTTACACCTATAAAAGAGAGAGCCGTTATCGTCTGTTTGTGGATG
TACAGAGTGATATTATTGACACGCCCGGGCGACGGATGGTGATCCCCCTGGCCAGTGCACGTCTGCTGTC
AGATAAAGTCTCCCGTGAACTTTACCCGGTGGTGCATATCGGGGATGAAAGCTGGCGCATGATGACCACC
GATATGGCCAGTGTGCCGGTCTCCGTTATCGGGGAAGAAGTGGCTGATCTCAGCCACCGCGAAAATGACA
TCAAAAACGCCATTAACCTGATGTTCTGGGGAATATAAATGTCAGGCTCCCTTATACACAGCCAGTCTGC
AGGTCGACCATAGTGACTGGATATGTTGTGTTTTACAGTATTATGTAGTCTGTTTTTTATGCAAAATCTA
ATTTAATATATTGATATTTATATCATTTTACGTTTCTCGTTCAGCTTTCTTGTACAAAGTGGTGATGGGC
TGCAGGAATTCGATATCAAGCTTAATGGTGAGCAAGGGCGAGGAGCTGTTCACCGGGGTGGTGCCCATCC
TGGTCGAGCTGGACGGCGACGTAAACGGCCACAAGTTCAGCGTGTCCGGCGAGGGCGAGGGCGATGCCAC
CTACGGCAAGCTGACCCTGAAGTTCATCTGCACCACCGGCAAGCTGCCCGTGCCCTGGCCCACCCTCGTG
ACCACCCTGACCTGGGGCGTGCAGTGCTTCAGCCGCTACCCCGACCACATGAAGCAGCACGACTTCTTCA
AGTCCGCCATGCCCGAAGGCTACGTCCAGGAGCGCACCATCTTCTTCAAGGACGACGGCAACTACAAGAC
CCGCGCCGAGGTGAAGTTCGAGGGCGACACCCTGGTGAACCGCATCGAGCTGAAGGGCATCGACTTCAAG
GAGGACGGCAACATCCTGGGGCACAAGCTGGAGTACAACTACATCAGCCACAACGTCTATATCACCGCCG
ACAAGCAGAAGAACGGCATCAAGGCCAACTTCAAGATCCGCCACAACATCGAGGACGGCAGCGTGCAGCT
CGCCGACCACTACCAGCAGAACACCCCCATCGGCGACGGCCCCGTGCTGCTGCCCGACAACCACTACCTG
AGCACCCAGTCCGCCCTGAGCAAAGACCCCAACGAGAAGCGCGATCACATGGTCCTGCTGGAGTTCGTGA
CCGCCGCCGGGATCACTCTCGGCATGGACGAGCTGTACAAGCTGTACAAGTAACTCGAGTCATGTAATTA
GTTATGTCACGCTTACATTCACGCCCTCCCCCCACATCCGCTCTAACCGAAAAGGAAGGAGTTAGACAAC
CTGAAGTCTAGGTCCCTATTTATTTTTTTATAGTTATGTTAGTATTAAGAACGTTATTTATATTTCAAAT
TTTTCTTTTTTTTCTGTACAGACGCGTGTACGCATGTAACATTATACTGAAAACCTTGCTTGAGAAGGTT
TTGGGACGCTCGAAGGCTTTAATTTGCGGCCGGTACCCAATTCGCCCTATAGTGAGTCGTATTACGCGCG
CTCACTGGCCGTCGTTTTACAACGTCGTGACTGGGAAAACCCTGGCGTTACCCAACTTAATCGCCTTGCA
GCACATCCCCCTTTCGCCAGCTGGCGTAATAGCGAAGAGGCCCGCACCGATCGCCCTTCCCAACAGTTGC
GCAGCCTGAATGGCGAATGGCGCG
[124 nt withheld, positions 7235-7358]
C
[91 nt withheld, positions 7360-7450]
A
[49 nt withheld, positions 7452-7500]
CCTTTGACGTTGGAGTCCACGTTCTTT
[37 nt withheld, positions 7528-7564]
ACCCTATCTCGGTCTATTCTTTTGATTTATAAGGGATTTTGCCGATTTCGGCCTATTGGTTAAAAAATGA
GCTGATTTAACAAAAATTTAACGCGAATTTTAACAAAATATTAACGTTTACAATTTCCTGATGCGGTATT
TTCTCCTTACGCATCTGTGCGGTATTTCACACCGCATAGGGTAATAACTGATATAATTAAATTGAAGCTC
TAATTTGTGAGTTTAGTATACATGCATTTACTTATAATACAGTTTTTTAGTTTTGCTGGCCGCATCTTCT
CAAATATGCTTCCCAGCCTGCTTTTCTGTAACGTTCACCCTCTACCTTAGCATCCCTTCCCTTTGCAAAT
AGTCCTCTTCCAACAATAATAATGTCAGATCCTGTAGAGACCACATCATCCACGGTTCTATACTGTTGAC
CCAATGCGTCTCCCTTGTCATCTAAACCCACACCGGGTGTCATAATCAACCAATCGTAACCTTCATCTCT
TCCACCCATGTCTCTTTGAGCAATAAAGCCGATAACAAAATCTTTGTCGCTCTTCGCAATGTCAACAGTA
CCCTTAGTATATTCTCCAGTAGATAGGGAGCCCTTGCATGACAATTCTGCTAACATCAAAAGGCCTCTAG
GTTCCTTTGTTACTTCTTCTGCCGCCTGCTTCAAACCGCTAACAATACCTGGGCCCACCACACCGTGTGC
ATTCGTAATGTCTGCCCATTCTGCTATTCTGTATACACCCGCAGAGTACTGCAATTTGACTGTATTACCA
ATGTCAGCAAATTTTCTGTCTTCGAAGAGTAAAAAATTGTACTTGGCGGATAATGCCTTTAGCGGCTTAA
CTGTGCCCTCCATGGAAAAATCAGTCAAGATATCCACATGTGTTTTTAGTAAACAAATTTTGGGACCTAA
TGCTTCAACTAACTCCAGTAATTCCTTGGTGGTACGAACATCCAATGAAGCACACAAGTTTGTTTGCTTT
TCGTGCATGATATTAAATAGCTTGGCAGCAACAGGACTAGGATGAGTAGCAGCACGTTCCTTATATGTAG
CTTTCGACATGATTTATCTTCGTTTCCTGCAGGTTTTTGTTCTGTGCAGTTGGGTTAAGAATACTGGGCA
ATTTCATGTTTCTTCAACACTACATATGCGTATATATACCAATCTAAGTCTGTGCTCCTTCCTTCGTTCT
TCCTTCTGTTCGGAGATTACCGAATCAAAAAAATTTCAAAGAAACCGAAATCAAAAAAAAGAATAAAAAA
AAAATGATGAATTGAATTGAAAAGCTGTGGTATGGTGCACTCTCAGTACAATCTGCTCTGATGCCGCATA
GTTAAGCCAGCCCCGACACCCGCCAACACCCGCTGACGCGCCCTGACGGGCTTGTCTGCTCCCGGCATCC
GCTTACAGACAAGCTGTGACCGTCTCCGGGAGCTGCATGTGTCAGAGGTTTTCACCGTCATCACCGAAAC
GCGCGA
