>Addgene plasmid #14180 | pAG426GPD-ccdB-ECFP | addgene partial sequence | sequence record 20505 | 14180 with pRS_marker
TTCATTCATCATTTTTTTTTTATTCTTTTTTTTGATTTCGGTTTCCTTGAAATTTTTTTGATTCGGTAAT
CTCCGAACAGAAGGAAGAACGAAGGAAGGAGCACAGACTTAGATTGGTATATATACGCATATGTAGTGTT
GAAGAAACATGAAATTGCCCAGTATTCTTAACCCAACTGCACAGAACAAAAACCTGCAGGAAACGAAGAT
AAATCATGTCGAAAGCTACATATAAGGAACGTGCTGCTACTCATCCTAGTCCTGTTGCTGCCAAGCTATT
TAATATCATGCACGAAAAGCAAACAAACTTGTGTGCTTCATTGGATGTTCGTACCACCAAGGAATTACTG
GAGTTAGTTGAAGCATTAGGTCCCAAAATTTGTTTACTAAAAACACATGTGGATATCTTGACTGATTTTT
CCATGGAGGGCACAGTTAAGCCGCTAAAGGCATTATCCGCCAAGTACAATTTTTTACTCTTCGAAGACAG
AAAATTTGCTGACATTGGTAATACAGTCAAATTGCAGTACTCTGCGGGTGTATACAGAATAGCAGAATGG
GCAGACATTACGAATGCACACGGTGTGGTGGGCCCAGGTATTGTTAGCGGTTTGAAGCAGGCGGCAGAAG
AAGTAACAAAGGAACCTAGAGGCCTTTTGATGTTAGCAGAATTGTCATGCAAGGGCTCCCTATCTACTGG
AGAATATACTAAGGGTACTGTTGACATTGCGAAGAGCGAC
