>Addgene plasmid #14180 | pAG426GPD-ccdB-ECFP | addgene partial sequence | sequence record 20506 | 14180 with GW5
TAAAGTGTAAAGCCTGGGGGTGCCTAATGCGGCCGCCATAGTGACTGGATATGTTGTGTTTTACAGTATT
ATGTAGTCTGTTTTTTATGCAAAATCTAATTTAATATATTGATATTTATATCATTTTACGTTTCTCGTTC
AGCTTTTTTGTACAAACTTGTGATGGGGGATCCACTAGTTCTAGAATCCGTCGAAACTAAGTTCTGGTGT
TTTAAAACTAAAAAAAAGACTAACTATAAAAGTAGAATTTAAGAAGTTTAAGAAATAGATTTACAGAATT
ACAATCAATACCTACCGTCTTTATATACTTATTAGTCAAGTAGGGGAATAATTTCAGGGAACTGGTTTCA
ACCTTTTTTTTCAGCTTTTTCCAAATCAGAGAGAGCAGAAGGTAATAGAAGGTGTAAGAAAATGAGATAG
ATACATGCGTGGGTCAATTGCCTTGTGTCATCATTTACTCCAGGCAGGTTGCATCACTCCATTGAGGTTG
TGCCCGTTTTTTGCCTGTTTGTGCCCCTGTTCTCTGTAGTTGCGCTAAGAGAATGGACCTATGAACTGAT
GGTTGGTGAAGAAAACAATATTTTGGTGCTGGGATTCTTTTTTTTTCTGGATGCCAGCTTAAAAAGCGGG
CTCCATTATATTTAGTGGATGCCAGGAATAAACTGTTCACCCAGACACCTACGATGTTATATATTCTGTG
TAACCCGCCCCCTATTTTGGGCATGTA
