>Addgene plasmid #14180 | pAG426GPD-ccdB-ECFP | addgene partial sequence | sequence record 20507 | 14180 with GW3
GCTGATCTCAGCCACCGCGAAAATGACATCAAAAACGCCATTAACCTGATGTTCTGGGGAATATAAATGT
CAGGCTCCCTTATACACAGCCAGTCTGCAGGTCGACCATAGTGACTGGATATGTTGTGTTTTACAGTATT
ATGTAGTCTGTTTTTTATGCAAAATCTAATTTAATATATTGATATTTATATCATTTTACGTTTCTCGTTC
AGCTTTCTTGTACAAAGTGGTGATGGGCTGCAGGAATTCGATATCAAGCTTAATGGTGAGCAAGGGCGAG
GAGCTGTTCACCGGGGTGGTGCCCATCCTGGTCGAGCTGGACGGCGACGTAAACGGCCACAAGTTCAGCG
TGTCCGGCGAGGGCGAGGGCGATGCCACCTACGGCAAGCTGACCCTGAAGTTCATCTGCACCACCGGCAA
GCTGCCCGTGCCCTGGCCCACCCTCGTGACCACCCTGACCTGGGGCGTGCAGTGCTTCAGCCGCTACCCC
GACCACATGAAGCAGCACGACTTCTTCAAGTCCGCCATGCCCGAAGGCTACGTCCAGGAGCGCACCATCT
TCTTCAAGGACGACGGCAACTACAAGACCCGCGCCGAGGTGAAGTTCGAGGGCGACACCCTGGTGAACCG
CATCGAGCTGAAGGGCATCGACTTCAAGGAGGACGGCAACATCCTGGGGCACAAGCTGGAGTACAACTAC
ATCAGCCACAACGTCTATATCACCGCCG
